Addgene plasmid #197833: pJMC-4T-Esp3I
Purpose: Level 1 module 4T with Esp3I expansion point
Depositing lab: Daniel Voytas. Depositing organization: University of Minnesota. Publication: An extensible vector toolkit and parts library for advanced engineering of plant genomes. Chamness JC, Kumar J, Cruz AJ, Rhuby E, Holum MJ, Cody JP, Tibebu R, Gamo ME, Starker CG, Zhang F, Voytas DF. Plant Genome. 2023 Mar 9:e20312. doi: 10.1002/tpg2.20312. PubMed 36896468.
Backbone
  Vector backbone: Unspecified
  Backbone manufacturer: Self-made
  Vector type: Unspecified
Growth in bacteria
  Bacterial resistance: Ampicillin, 100 μg/mL
  Growth temperature: 37°C
  Growth strain: DH5alpha
  Copy number: High Copy
Gene/Insert
  Gene/Insert name: None
  Species: Synthetic
  Cloning method: Restriction Enzyme; 5′ cloning site Unknown (unknown if destroyed)
Terms and licenses: Academic/Nonprofit Terms; Industry Terms: Not Available to Industry
Depositor comments: Please visit https://www.biorxiv.org/content/10.1101/2022.10.15.511792v1 for bioRxiv preprint.
How to cite: pJMC-4T-Esp3I was a gift from Daniel Voytas (Addgene plasmid # 197833 ; http://n2t.net/addgene:197833 ; RRID:Addgene_197833)
