[The description below was written by a language model from this plasmid's Addgene catalogue record and pLannotate feature annotations shown in this document.]
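Description:
pJMC-4T-Esp3I is a small (about 2 kb) synthetic cloning module from an extensible vector toolkit and parts library built for engineering plant genomes. The record describes it as a Level 1 module occupying position "4T" and carrying an Esp3I expansion point. Esp3I is a type IIS restriction enzyme, which cuts outside its recognition site and is widely used in Golden Gate-style hierarchical assembly. The expansion point therefore presumably serves as a landing site where further modules can be added in a later assembly step. The record does not explain the details of the assembly scheme, the meaning of the "4T" designation, or the overhangs involved. No insert or gene is listed, so this is an empty or placeholder module rather than one that delivers an expression cassette. The backbone is recorded only as self-made, and the vector type is unspecified.

The annotated features are almost entirely bacterial maintenance elements. A high-copy ColE1/pUC-type origin of replication drives propagation in E. coli, matching the high copy number in the catalogue entry. A β-lactamase gene under its native bla promoter confers ampicillin resistance for selection. A very short fragment matching the RSF origin sits at the start of the sequence, but at about 23 nucleotides it is likely an incidental match or a remnant rather than a working replicon. The annotation shows no plant promoters, terminators, T-DNA borders, reporters or coding sequences. The Esp3I sites themselves are also unannotated and presumably lie in the short unannotated regions between the marker and the origin. In practice the plasmid acts as a structural component of multi-module assemblies, not as a vector for direct delivery into plants.
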