Features (pLannotate 1.2.2; 4 found; start..end, strand, type, name):
      1..23      +  rep_origin     RSF ori (fragment): Plasmids containing the RSF 1030 origin of replication can be propagated in E. coli cells that contain additional plasmids with compatible origins.
    135..235     +  promoter       AmpR promoter: bla
    236..1096    +  CDS            AmpR: β-lactamase; bla; confers resistance to ampicillin, carbenicillin, and related antibiotics
   1303..1891    +  rep_origin     ori: high-copy-number ColE1/pMB1/pBR322/pUC origin of replication
>Addgene plasmid #197833 | pJMC-4T-Esp3I | addgene full sequence | sequence record 390304 | Addgene NGS Result
GTCAGTGAGCGAGGAAGCGGAAGAGCGCCCACCTGCTTTTCCCAACCGTGAGACGAACAACAACGTCTCT
AGTGTTTTGCAGGTGTGATGAAAAGCCTTAGGGTCAGGTGGCACTTTTCGGGGAAATGTGCGATGAACCC
CTATTTGTTTATTTTTCTAAATACATTCAAATATGTATCCGCTAATGAGACAATAACCCTGATAAATGCT
TCAATTATATTGAAAAAGGAAGAGTATGAGTATCCAACATTTCCGTGTCGCCCTTATTCCCTTTTTTGCG
GCCTTCTGCCTTCCTGTTTTTGCTCACCCAGAAACGCTGGTGAAAGTAAAAGATGCTGAAGATCAGTTGG
GTGCCCGAGTGGGTTACATTGAACTGGATCTCAACAGCGGCAAAATCTTAGAGAGTTTTCGCCCCGAAGA
ACGCTTCCCAATGATGAGCACTTTCAAAGTTCTGCTATGTGGCGCGGTGTTATCCCGTATTGATGCTGGG
CAAGAGCAACTCGGTCGCCGCATACACTATTCTCAGAATGACTTGGTTGAGTATTCACCAGTCACAGAAA
AGCATCTTACGGATGGCATGACAGTAAGAGAATTATGTAGTGCTGCCATAACCATGAGTGATAACACTGC
GGCCAACTTACTTCTGACAACGATTGGAGGACCGAAGGAGCTAACCGCTTTTTTGCACAACATGGGGGAT
CATGTAACTCGCCTTGATCGTTGGGAACCGGAGCTGAATGAAGCCATACCAAACGACGAGCGTGACACCA
CGATGCCTGTAGCAATGGCAACAACTCTCCGCAAACTATTAACTGGCGAACTACTTACTCTTGCTTCACG
CCAGCAACTCATTGACTGGATGGAGGCGGACAAAGTTGCAGGACCACTTCTGCGCTCGGCACTTCCGGCT
GGCTGGTTTATTGCTGATAAATCTGGAGCCGGTGAGCGTGGCTCTCGCGGTATCATTGCAGCACTGGGGC
CAGATGGTAAGCCCTCCCGTATCGTAGTTATCTACACGACGGGGAGTCAGGCAACTATGGATGAACGAAA
TAGACAGATCGCTGAGATAGGTGCCTCACTGATTAAGCATTGGTAACTGTCAGACGAAGGGAAATAAATA
GTAGCCCGCCTGATGTGCGGGCTTTTTTTTGGTGGTGGTTACCAGTGTCGCTTAGCTACCGTAGGTCCTC
TTAGGCGGTCCGATTAGCGACATAGTCATCAATGCCTTGACGGCAAAATCCCTTAACGTGAGTTTTCGTT
CCACTGAGCGTCAGACCCCGTAGAAAAGATCAAAGGATCTTCTTGAGATCCTTTTTTTCTGCGCGTAATC
TGCTGCTTGCAAACAAAAAAACCACCGCTACCAGCGGTGGTTTGTTTGCCGGATCAAGAGCTACTAACTC
TTTTTCCGAAGGTAACTGGCTTCAGCAGAGCGCAGATACCAAATACTGTTCTTCTAGTGTAGCCGTAGTT
AGGCCACCACTTCAAGAACTCTGTAGCACCGCCTACATACCTCGCTCTGCTAATCCTGTTACCAGTGGCT
GCTGCCAGTGGCGATAAGTCGTGTCTTACCGGGTTGGACTAAAGACGATAGTTACCGGATAAGGCGCAGC
GGTCGGGCTGAACGGGGGGTTCGTGCTCACAGCCCAGCTTGGAGCGAACGACCTACACCGAACTGAGATA
CCTACAGCGTGAGCTATGAGAAAGCGCCACGCTTCCCGAAGGGAGAAAGGCGGACAGGTATCCGGTAAGC
GGCAGGGTCGGAACAGGAGAGCGCACGAGGGAGCTTCCAGGGGGAAACGCCTGGTATCTTTATAGTCCTG
TCGGGTTTCGCCACCTCTGACTTGAGCGTCGATTTTTGTGATGCTCGTCAGGGGGGCGGAGCCTATGGAA
AAACGCCAGCAACGCGGCCTTTTTACGGTTCCTGGCCTTTTGCTGGCCTTTTGCTCACATGTTCTTTCCT
GCGTTATCCCCTGATTCTGTGGATAACCGTATTACCGCCTTTGAGTGAGCTGATACCGCTCGCCGCAGCC
GAACGACCGAGCGCAGCGA
